Addgene plasmid #107928: pROS14
Purpose: LEU2 based Yeast/E.coli shuttle vector designed to clone and express Cas9 programming spacer
Depositing lab: Jean-Marc Daran. Depositing organization: Delft University of Technology. Publication: CRISPR/Cas9: a molecular Swiss army knife for simultaneous introduction of multiple genetic modifications in Saccharomyces cerevisiae. Mans R, van Rossum HM, Wijsman M, Backx A, Kuijpers NG, van den Broek M, Daran-Lapujade P, Pronk JT, van Maris AJ, Daran JM. FEMS Yeast Res. 2015 Mar;15(2). pii: fov004. doi: 10.1093/femsyr/fov004. Epub 2015 Mar 4. PubMed 25743786.
Backbone
  Vector backbone: p426-SNR52p-gRNA.CAN1.Y-SUP4t
  Backbone manufacturer: George Church (Addgene plasmid # 43803)
  Backbone size w/o insert (bp): 6632
  Vector type: Yeast Expression, CRISPR
  Selectable markers: LEU2
Growth in bacteria
  Bacterial resistance: Ampicillin, 100 μg/mL
  Growth temperature: 37°C
  Growth strain: DH5alpha
  Copy number: High Copy
Gene/Insert
  Gene/Insert name: gRNA-CAN1.Y, gRNA-ADE2.Y
  gRNA/shRNA sequence: GATACGTTCTCTATGGAGGA, ACTTGAAGATTCTTTAGTGT
  Species: S. cerevisiae (budding yeast)
  Insert size (bp): 20
  Cloning method: Gibson Cloning
Terms and licenses: Academic/Nonprofit Terms; Industry Terms: Not Available to Industry
How to cite: pROS14 was a gift from Jean-Marc Daran (Addgene plasmid # 107928 ; http://n2t.net/addgene:107928 ; RRID:Addgene_107928)
