[The description below was written by a language model from this plasmid's Addgene catalogue record and pLannotate feature annotations shown in this document.]
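Description:
pROS14 is a yeast/E. coli shuttle vector for CRISPR/Cas9 genome editing in Saccharomyces cerevisiae, derived from the p426-SNR52p-gRNA.CAN1.Y-SUP4t guide RNA plasmid and about 6.6 kb in size. In bacteria it is maintained at high copy through a ColE1/pUC-type origin and selected with ampicillin via the β-lactamase gene and its native promoter. In yeast it replicates episomally from a 2μ origin and is selected by leucine prototrophy through a LEU2 marker. The marker region is bracketed by two loxP sites. It also contains a stretch annotated as a fragment of the RLP7 gene, which is probably flanking sequence carried along with the marker, although the record does not explain it.

The payload consists of two guide RNA expression cassettes arranged as mirror images on either side of the 2μ origin. Each cassette has an SNR52 promoter (an RNA polymerase III promoter from a yeast small nucleolar RNA gene), a 20-nt spacer position, the Streptococcus pyogenes Cas9 guide RNA scaffold, and a SUP4 tRNA terminator followed by a short CYC1 terminator fragment. The two cassettes are transcribed convergently toward the 2μ element. As deposited, the spacers target the yeast CAN1 and ADE2 genes. The plasmid carries no Cas9 gene, so the nuclease must be supplied by the host strain or another construct.

The stated purpose is to serve as a LEU2-based template into which new Cas9-programming spacers are cloned, with Gibson assembly as the listed method. Two loci can thus be targeted from a single plasmid, supporting simultaneous introduction of multiple genetic modifications in yeast.
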