Features (pLannotate 1.2.2; 16 found; start..end, strand, type, name):
    522..1110    -  rep_origin     ori: high-copy-number ColE1/pMB1/pBR322/pUC origin of replication
   1281..2141    -  CDS            AmpR: β-lactamase; bla; confers resistance to ampicillin, carbenicillin, and related antibiotics
   2142..2246    -  promoter       AmpR promoter: bla
   2346..2379    -  protein_bind   loxP: Cre-mediated recombination occurs in the 8-bp core sequence (GCATACAT). Cre recombinase
   2536..3615    -  CDS            LEU2: LEU3_YEAST - Experimental evidence at protein level: Swiss-Prot protein existence level 1. Catalyzes the oxidation of 3-carboxy-2-hydroxy-4- methylpentanoate (3-isopropylmalate) to 3-carboxy-4-methyl-2- oxopentanoate. The product decarboxylates to 4-methyl-2 oxopentanoate. From Saccharomyces cerevisiae (strain ATCC 204508 / S288c) (Baker's yeast).
   4136..4687    -  CDS            RLP7 (fragment): RLP7_YEAST - Also known as RPL7. Experimental evidence at protein level: Swiss-Prot protein existence level 1. Involved in the biogenesis of the 60S ribosomal subunit. May act as a specificity factor that binds precursor rRNAs and tethers the enzymes that carry out the early 5' to 3' exonucleolytic reactions that generate the mature rRNAs. From Saccharomyces cerevisiae (strain ATCC 204508 / S288c) (Baker's yeast).
   4670..4703    -  protein_bind   loxP: Cre-mediated recombination occurs in the 8-bp core sequence (GCATACAT). Cre recombinase
   4825..5093    +  promoter       SNR52 promoter: promoter for the S. cerevisiae small nucleolar RNA gene SNR52
   5114..5188    +  misc_RNA       gRNA scaffold: guide RNA scaffold for the Streptococcus pyogenes CRISPR/Cas9 system
   5193..5212    +  terminator     SUP4 terminator: transcription terminator for the S. cerevisiae SUP4 tRNA gene
   5218..5257    +  terminator     CYC1 terminator (fragment): S. cerevisiae CYC1; transcription terminator for CYC1
   5258..6418    +  rep_origin     2μ ori: yeast 2μ plasmid origin of replication
   6419..6458    -  terminator     CYC1 terminator (fragment): S. cerevisiae CYC1; transcription terminator for CYC1
   6464..6483    -  terminator     SUP4 terminator: transcription terminator for the S. cerevisiae SUP4 tRNA gene
   6488..6562    -  misc_RNA       gRNA scaffold: guide RNA scaffold for the Streptococcus pyogenes CRISPR/Cas9 system
   6583..218     -  promoter       SNR52 promoter (across the origin): promoter for the S. cerevisiae small nucleolar RNA gene SNR52
>Addgene plasmid #107928 | pROS14 | addgene full sequence | sequence record 208554 | Addgene NGS Result
CAACTTTCACTTCTACAGCGTTTGACCAAAATCTTTTGAACAGAACATTGTAGGGTGTGAAAAAATGCGC
ACCTTTACCGCTAGCCCAAGAGGGCACTACAAAATCTAGAGTTGTACTTCAAACGTACATGTAATCACCT
TGTATATACTCGAAAGAAAACATCAAGTTTCTGTATAAATATGAGTGAAAGCATAATCATACATTATCTT
TTCAAAGAAGCTCCAGCTTTTGTTCCCTTTAGTGAGGGTATTCACGTAGACGGATAGGTATAGCCAGACA
TCAGCAGCATACTTCGGGAACCGTAGGCTCTAGAGAGAGGCGGTTTGCGTATTGGGCGCTCTTCCGCTTC
CTCGCTCACTGACTCGCTGCGCTCGGTCGTTCGGCTGCGGCGAGCGGTATCAGCTCACTCAAAGGCGGTA
ATACGGTTATCCACAGAATCAGGGGATAACGCAGGAAAGAACATGTGAGCAAAAGGCCAGCAAAAGGCCA
GGAACCGTAAAAAGGCCGCGTTGCTGGCGTTTTTCCATAGGCTCCGCCCCCCTGACGAGCATCACAAAAA
TCGACGCTCAAGTCAGAGGTGGCGAAACCCGACAGGACTATAAAGATACCAGGCGTTTCCCCCTGGAAGC
TCCCTCGTGCGCTCTCCTGTTCCGACCCTGCCGCTTACCGGATACCTGTCCGCCTTTCTCCCTTCGGGAA
GCGTGGCGCTTTCTCATAGCTCACGCTGTAGGTATCTCAGTTCGGTGTAGGTCGTTCGCTCCAAGCTGGG
CTGTGTGCACGAACCCCCCGTTCAGCCCGACCGCTGCGCCTTATCCGGTAACTATCGTCTTGAGTCCAAC
CCGGTAAGACACGACTTATCGCCACTGGCAGCAGCCACTGGTAACAGGATTAGCAGAGCGAGGTATGTAG
GCGGTGCTACAGAGTTCTTGAAGTGGTGGCCTAACTACGGCTACACTAGAAGGACAGTATTTGGTATCTG
CGCTCTGCTGAAGCCAGTTACCTTCGGAAAAAGAGTTGGTAGCTCTTGATCCGGCAAACAAACCACCGCT
GGTAGCGGTGGTTTTTTTGTTTGCAAGCAGCAGATTACGCGCAGAAAAAAAGGATCTCAAGAAGATCCTT
TGATCTTTTCTACGGGGTCTGACGCTCAGTGGAACGAAAACTCACGTTAAGGGATTTTGGTCATGAGATT
ATCAAAAAGGATCTTCACCTAGATCCTTTTAAATTAAAAATGAAGTTTTAAATCAATCTAAAGTATATAT
GAGTAAACTTGGTCTGACAGTTACCAATGCTTAATCAGTGAGGCACCTATCTCAGCGATCTGTCTATTTC
GTTCATCCATAGTTGCCTGACTCCCCGTCGTGTAGATAACTACGATACGGGAGGGCTTACCATCTGGCCC
CAGTGCTGCAATGATACCGCGAGACCCACGCTCACCGGCTCCAGATTTATCAGCAATAAACCAGCCAGCC
GGAAGGGCCGAGCGCAGAAGTGGTCCTGCAACTTTATCCGCCTCCATCCAGTCTATTAATTGTTGCCGGG
AAGCTAGAGTAAGTAGTTCGCCAGTTAATAGTTTGCGCAACGTTGTTGCCATTGCTACAGGCATCGTGGT
GTCACGCTCGTCGTTTGGTATGGCTTCATTCAGCTCCGGTTCCCAACGATCAAGGCGAGTTACATGATCC
CCCATGTTGTGCAAAAAAGCGGTTAGCTCCTTCGGTCCTCCGATCGTTGTCAGAAGTAAGTTGGCCGCAG
TGTTATCACTCATGGTTATGGCAGCACTGCATAATTCTCTTACTGTCATGCCATCCGTAAGATGCTTTTC
TGTGACTGGTGAGTACTCAACCAAGTCATTCTGAGAATAGTGTATGCGGCGACCGAGTTGCTCTTGCCCG
GCGTCAATACGGGATAATACCGCGCCACATAGCAGAACTTTAAAAGTGCTCATCATTGGAAAACGTTCTT
CGGGGCGAAAACTCTCAAGGATCTTACCGCTGTTGAGATCCAGTTCGATGTAACCCACTCGTGCACCCAA
CTGATCTTCAGCATCTTTTACTTTCACCAGCGTTTCTGGGTGAGCAAAAACAGGAAGGCAAAATGCCGCA
AAAAAGGGAATAAGGGCGACACGGAAATGTTGAATACTCATACTCTTCCTTTTTCAATATTATTGAAGCA
TTTATCAGGGTTATTGTCTCATGAGCGGATACATATTTGAATGTATTTAGAAAAATAAACAAATAGGGGT
TCCGCGCACTCGAGACTATATGTGAAGGCATGGCTATGGCACGGCAGACATTCCGCCAGATCATCAATAG
GCACGTTCGTACGCTGCAGGTCGACAACCCTTAATATAACTTCGTATAATGTATGCTATACGAAGTTATT
AGGTCTAGAGATCCGCAGGCTAACCGGAACCTGTATTATTTAGTTTATGCTACGTTAAATAAAGACCTTT
CGTTCACATAACTGAATGTGTAATGGCCTTGAGATTTCAAGCATACCAAGTTGGTGGAGACGGGGTCGTT
ACAAAAGACTCTTTAAGCCAAGATTTCCTTGACAGCCTTGGCGATAGCATCGCCAACCTCAGTGGTAGAG
TTAGAACCACCAAGGTCACCGGTTCTGACACCTGCATCCAAGACATTTCTAACAGCTTCTTCAAGAGCCC
TACCTTCTTCAACCAAATCCAAGGATAACTTCAACATCATAGCTGCAGATAAGATGGTAGCAATTGGGTT
AACCTTGTTTGCTGGTAAATCTGGGGCAGAACCATGACATGGTTCGTACAAACCGAATGCCTTGTTAGTG
TCAGGTAGGGAAGCTAGAGATGCAGAAGGTAATAAACCCAAAGAACCTGGAATAACAGAGGCTTCATCGG
AGATAATATCACCAAACATGTTGTTGGTAATAACAACACCGTTTAGCTTAGTTGGTGATTTAACCAAAAT
CATAGCAGCAGAGTCGATCAATTGGTGCTGAACAGTTAATTGTGGGAACTCAGTCTTGATGGTTTCTTCA
ACAGTCTTTCTCCACAATCTGGAAGAGGCAAGCACGTTAGCCTTGTCAAGAGACCAGATTGGTAATGGTG
GGTTTTGTTGCAATGCCAAGAAAGCAGCCATTCTTGTAATTCTTTGAACTTCAGGAACACTGTATTTCTC
AGAGTCCCAAGCAACTCCGTCACCTTCATCTTCTTTTCTTTCACCAAAGTAGATACCACCAACCAATTCT
CTAACGACGACGAAATCGGTACCCTTTGCATATTCAGGCTTCAAAGGAGAAAGATCTAGTAAAGAATCAG
AAGCAAAGTTACATGGTCTCAAGTTGGCGTATAGACCCAATTCCTTTCTGATCTTCAATAGACCTTGTTC
TGGTCTAACTGCGCCCGTACCCCATTTTGGACCACCAACAGCACCTAGTAAGACAGCATCGGCTTTCTTA
GAGGCTTCTAGAGCTTCATCTGGTAAAGGAGTGCCAGTGGCATCGATGGCAGCACCCCCGATCAAGTGAT
GTTGGAAATTGAACTTAATTTCTGGACGGACTTCAGCAATGGCATTCAAGACCTTAATAGCTTCGTCAGT
AACTTCTTTACCGACGTGATCACCCGGTAGGACAACGATATTCTTAGACATGGTATAATCTGTGTAGTGT
GGGATACTTTTTACTTCTTCAAATAGGTATCAACAATAAAAATAAATCGAAGCAAATGTAGGAATGCGTT
AAAGCAGATGTACTTACTTAGAGTACATAGATATATTTATATAATTCAATATATAAAAGTATATGAAGCA
TCTGATGTTGAACCTGTCATGACTCTAAACTGGAATGGGTAGTTATGCTTCTGAAGGTTTTCCGTTAGAA
AATGAGTGCAGGGATCAGGCCCGGAACCGGTTTTAGCCTGAAAGGAAAAGAAAAAAATGCGGTGATTACT
AGCACGTGACTGCGCTGAATTGGAATCTACCACAAGTACAGCGAATGGCAAGAGGGAAGGGGAATATATT
GTGCCTGGCGGTAGCGTCTGCTATATCAAATGTTAAACATAACTAAATGCAGTAGTGAATAGAGTAATGT
ATTTCTACATATGTGGGTAGGGCCAATGGGAGCCCGATGTCTATTGTACAGATATTTTCCTTTTATAGTT
AATCAATTCAACTTGGAAATCATTGAGTCGATATCTACTTGGATAACTGGAGCCGTGGCAGCGTTTGAAA
TTTGACGAGTCTTCTTGTTTTGTTCGCGCATTTTCAGTTTATTCAAACGGGAGATGGCACCGAATCCACT
GACTTCTCTGTTCAATTTGAATGGTAATAGGAAGAAAGTACATTTCGAGAAATTTTCGCCCAACGTCGAA
ATCTCATGGATGATATCCTCGATACAAATGACACCTTCATCACCTAATTTCTCTTCAACGATATTGTTGT
CATTCAAGATTATCTCTTTTGGTTCTTTATCTTCTGGCCTTTGCCACATTATTCTAGATCTCTTTTGGAT
TAAAGAACGGATAGATGCAAGTGAAGGTTGTCCGATAACAATATATGGTGATACAAGTTTCAACAATGGG
TACACGTCCTTGGTAAGTTTGATGAAAACACCAGTGTTCAACTCAACAAGTCTCAAAAGAGATAACACTT
TGTAAGCCTTTGCTGGGATCTTCACAGCGAGCTCTCGAGAACCCTTAATATAACTTCGTATAATGTATGC
TATACGAAGTTATTAGGTGATATCAGATCCACTAGTGGCCTATGCCACCTTTCGAGAGGACGATGCCCGT
GTCTAAATGATCGACCAGCCTAAGAATGTTCAACCCCTCACTAAAGGGAACAAAAGCTGGAGCTTCTTTG
AAAAGATAATGTATGATTATGCTTTCACTCATATTTATACAGAAACTTGATGTTTTCTTTCGAGTATATA
CAAGGTGATTACATGTACGTTTGAAGTACAACTCTAGATTTTGTAGTGCCCTCTTGGGCTAGCGGTAAAG
GTGCGCATTTTTTCACACCCTACAATGTTCTGTTCAAAAGATTTTGGTCAAACGCTGTAGAAGTGAAAGT
TGGTGCGCATGTTTCGGCGTTCGAAACTTCTCCGCAGTGAAAGATAAATGATCACTTGAAGATTCTTTAG
TGTGTTTTAGAGCTAGAAATAGCAAGTTAAAATAAGGCTAGTCCGTTATCAACTTGAAAAAGTGGCACCG
AGTCGGTGGTGCTTTTTTTGTTTTTTATGTCTTCGAGTCATGTAATTAGTTATGTCACGCTTACGTTCAC
GCCCTCCACGCATTTAAGCATAAACACGCACTATGCCGTTCTTCTCATGTATATATATATACAGGCAACA
CGCAGATATAGGTGCGACGTGAACAGTGAGCTGTATGTGCGCAGCTCGCGTTGCATTTTCGGAAGCGCTC
GTTTTCGGAAACGCTTTGAAGTTCCTATTCCGAAGTTCCTATTCTGTAGAAAGTATAGGAACCTCAGAGC
GCTTTTGAAAACCAAAAGCGCTCTGAAGACGCACTTTCAAAAAACCAAAAACGCACCGGACTGTAACGAG
CTACTAAAATATTGCGAATACCGCTTCCACAAACATTGCTCAAAAGTATCTCTTTGCTATATATCTCTGT
GCTATATCCCTATATAACCTACCCATCCACCTTTCGCTCCTTGAACTTGCATCTAAACTCGACCTCTACA
TTTTTTATGTTTATCTCTAGTATTACTCTTTAGACAAAAAAATTGTAGTAAGAACTATTCATAGAGTGAA
TCGAAAACAATACGAAAATGTAAACATTTCCTATACGTAGTATATAGAGACAAAATAGAAGAAACCGTTC
ATAATTTTCTGACCAATGAAGAATCATCAACGCTATCACTTTCTGTTCACAAAGTATGCGCAATCCACAT
CGGTATAGAATATAATCGGGGATGCCTTTATCTTGAAAAAATGCACCCGCAGCTTCGCTAGTAATCAGTA
AACGCGGGAAGTGGAGTCAGGCTTTTTTTATGGAAGAGAAAATAGACACCAAAGTAGCCTTCTTCTAACC
TTAACGGACCTACAGTGCAAAAAGTTATCAAGAGACTGCATTATAGAGCGCACAAAGGAGAAAAAAAGTA
ATCTAAGATGCTTTGTTAGAAAAATAGCGCTCTCGGGATGCATTTTTGTAGAACAAAAAAGAAGTATAGA
TTCTTTGTTGGTAAAATAGCGCTCTCGCGTTGCATTTCTGTTCTGTAAAAATGCAGCTCAGATTCTTTGT
TTGAAAAATTAGCGCTCTCGCGTTGCATTTTTGTTTTACAAAAATGAAGCACAGATTCTTCGTTGGTAAA
ATAGCGCTTTCGCGTTGCATTTCTGTTCTGTAAAAATGCAGCTCAGATTCTTTGTTTGAAAAATTAGCGC
TCTCGCGTTGCATTTTTGTTCTACAAAATGAAGCACAGATGCTTCGTTGGAGGGCGTGAACGTAAGCGTG
ACATAACTAATTACATGACTCGAAGACATAAAAAACAAAAAAAGCACCACCGACTCGGTGCCACTTTTTC
AAGTTGATAACGGACTAGCCTTATTTTAACTTGCTATTTCTAGCTCTAAAACTCCTCCATAGAGAACGTA
TCGATCATTTATCTTTCACTGCGGAGAAGTTTCGAACGCCGAAACATGCGCAC
